>Addgene plasmid #106135 | pCfB5219 | addgene full sequence | sequence record 205328 | Addgene NGS Result
GTAAAACGACGGCCAGTCTTAAGCTCGGGCCCCCTGGGCGGTTCTGATAACGAGTAATCGTTAATCCGCA
AATAACGTAAAAACCCGCTTCGGCGGGTTTTTTTATGGGGGGAGTTTAGGGAAAGAGCATTTGTCAGAAT
ATTTAAGGGCGCCTGTCACTTTGCTTGATATATGAGAATTATTTAACCTTATAAATGAGAAAAAAGCAAC
GCACTTTAAATAAGATACGTTGCTTTTTCGATTGATGAACACCTATAATTAAACTATTCATCTATTATTT
ATGATTTTTTGTATATACAATATTTCTAGTTTGTTAAAGAGAATTAAGAAAATAAATCTCGAAAATAATA
AAGGGAAAATCAGTTTTTGATATCAAAATTATACATGTCAACGATAATACAAAATATAATACAAACTATA
AGATGTTATCAGTATTTATTATGCATTTAGAATAAATTTTGTGTCGCCCTTATTCGACTCACTATAGAAG
TTCCTATTCTCTAGAAAGTATAGGAACTTCACTTCATTTTATTTAAATTTGCGGCCGCGAATGCGTGCGA
TGCGGAGGAGCAATAGACATACGATTTGACATTTTGACATTTCACAGTATCGGCAGCCTTGCTATAGCAA
GTGTGTATTTGTAGATAGAGACAGGCAATTAGATTTGGAGGGGACCGCAAGAAACAGATCATCATTCTGT
CGGCCCCTGTTGTCCCTGTGGCTCTGTTAGTCCGCTGGTCCGTGGCCGGAGCTTGTCATGTTTCTGGAAT
ACCCTCTGGCCACATTAACTCCGCTAAAGCCTCAAGGCCGTAAAGGCGCCAGTGGCATGTTGCAAGCAAA
GCCGCACGCATAACACGCCACATCACGTGAGCGGTCATAGGCCGGTCGCCAGACGGCTACAACCCTATTA
CGCGGGTGCTCTGGCCAAACAGACCGTGGAGGAACTCTTCGACACTTGATATTAAACTCTATGCCACTTA
TCGGGCCTACTGATCAGACTCAAGGTCTATTGTTCTGAGAGAGGAAGTTTGGGGAGAAAGAACGGGCACA
TGTGTTGATCTCCATCACCGTGGGGAGGGGAACGTGCAACGCTTACGCAACTAACATGAATGAATACGAT
ATACATCAAAGACTATGATACGCAGTATTGCACACTGTACGAGTAAGGGCACTAGCCACTGCACTCAAGT
GAAACCGTTGCCCGGGTACGAGTATGAGTATGTACAGTATGTTTAGTATTGTACTTGGACAATGCTTGTA
TCGTACATTCTCAAGTGTCAAACATAAATATCCGTTGCTATATCCTCGCACCACCACGTAGCTCGCTATA
TCCCTGTGTTGAATCCATCCATCTTGGATTGCCAATTGTGCACACAGAACCGGGCACTCACTTCCCCATC
CACACTTCAACGGAATGCGTGCGATCGCGTGCATTCCTTCTGTTCGGAATCAACCTCAAGGTTAACGGCC
ACGATCCCCTCGTTGTTACTCTTGGTCAGCCCATTGTCGGTAACGCTGGCTTTGCTAACTGGGTCGATAA
ACTCTTCTTTGGCCAGGAGAACCCCGATGTCTCCAAGGTGTCCAAAGACCGAAAGCTCTACCGAATCACC
CACCGAGGAGATATCGTCCCTCAAGTGCCCTTCTGGGACGGTTACCAGCACTGCTCTGGTGAGGTCTTTA
TTGACTGGCCCCTGATCCACCCTCCTCTCTCCAACGTTGTCATGTGCCAGGGCCAGAGCAATAAACAGTG
CTCTGCCGGTAACACTCTGCTCCAGCAGGTCAATGTGATTGGAAACCATCTGCAGTACTTCGTCACCGAG
GGTGTCTGTGGTATCTAAGCTATTTATCACTCTTTACAACTTCTACCTCAACTATCTACTTTAATAAATG
AATATCGTTTATTCTCTATGATTACTGTATATGCGTTCCTCTAAGACAAATCGAAACCAGCATGCGATCG
AATGGCATACAAAAGTTTCTTCCGAAGTTGATCAATGTCTTGATAGTCAGGCAGCTTGAGAAGATTGACA
CAGGTGGAGGCCGTAGGGAACCGATCAACCTGTCTACCAGCGTTACGAATGGCAAATGACGGGTTCAAAG
CCTTGAATCCTTGCAATGGTGCCTTGGATACTGATGTCACAAACTTAAGAAGCAGCCGCTTGTCCTCTTC
CTCGAAACTCTCAAACACAGTCCAGAAGTCCTTTATAGTTTGATCTGTATCCAGATAGCCTCCGTAATTG
GTGTGTGTCTTCAAATCCCAGACGTCCACATTGGCATGTCCTCCACTGATAAGCATTTGAAGTTCATCTG
CGTTGAACATTGAGACCCACGAAGGGTCAATGAGCTGGTATAGACCGCCCAAGAATGCATCTGAGAACAG
CTGAAGCTTCGTACGATAACTTCGTATAATGTATGCTATACGAAGTTATAAGGAGTTTGGCGCCCGTTTT
TTCGAGCCCCACACGTTTCGGTGAGTATGAGCGGCGGCAGATTCGAGCGTTTCCGGTTTCCGCGGCTGGA
CGAGAGCCCATGATGGGGGCTCCCACCACCAGCAATCAGGGCCCTGATTACACACCCACCTGTAATGTCA
TGCTGTTCATCGTGGTTAATGCTGCTGTGTGCTGTGTGTGTGTGTTGTTTGGCGCTCATTGTTGCGTTAT
GCAGCGTACACCACAATATTGGAAGCTTATTAGCCTTTCTATTTTTTCGTTTGCAAGGCTTAACAACATT
GCTGTGGAGAGGGATGGGGATATGGAGGCCGCTGGAGGGAGTCGGAGAGGCGTTTTGGAGCGGCTTGGCC
TGGCGCCCAGCTCGCGAAACGCACCTAGGACCCTTTGGCACGCCGAAATGTGCCACTTTTCAGTCTAGTA
ACGCCTTACCTACGTCATTCCATGCATGCATGTTTGCGCCTTTTTTCCCTTGCCCTTGATCGCCACACAG
TACAGTGCACTGTACAGTGGAGGTTTTGGGGGGGTCTTAGATGGGAGCTAAAAGCGGCCTAGCGGTACAC
TAGTGGGATTGTATGGAGTGGCATGGAGCCTAGGTGGAGCCTGACAGGACGCACGACCGGCTAGCCCGTG
ACAGACGATGGGTGGCTCCTGTTGTCCACCGCGTACAAATGTTTGGGCCAAAGTCTTGTCAGCCTTGCTT
GCGAACCTAATTCCCAATTTTGTCACTTCGCACCCCCATTGATCGAGCCCTAACCCCTGCCCATCAGGCA
ATCCAATTAAGCTCGCATTGTCTGCCTTGTTTAGTTTGGCTCCTGCCCGTTTCGGCGTCCACTTGCACAA
ACACAAACAAGCATTATATATAAGGCTCGTCTCTCCCTCCCAACCACACTCACTTTTTTGCCCGTCTTCC
CTTGCTAACACAAAAGTCAAGAACACAAACAACCACCCCAACCCCCTTACACACAAGACATATCTACAGC
AATGGGTAAAAAGCCTGAACTCACCGCGACGTCTGTCGAGAAGTTTCTGATCGAAAAGTTCGACAGCGTC
TCCGACCTGATGCAGCTCTCGGAGGGCGAAGAATCTCGTGCTTTCAGCTTCGATGTAGGAGGGCGTGGAT
ATGTCCTGCGGGTAAATAGCTGCGCCGATGGTTTCTACAAAGATCGTTATGTTTATCGGCACTTTGCATC
GGCCGCGCTCCCGATTCCGGAAGTGCTTGACATTGGGGAATTCAGCGAGAGCCTGACCTATTGCATCTCC
CGCCGTGCACAGGGTGTCACGTTGCAAGACCTGCCTGAAACCGAACTGCCCGCTGTTCTGCAGCCGGTCG
CGGAGGCAATGGATGCCATTGCTGCGGCCGATCTTAGCCAGACGAGCGGGTTCGGCCCATTCGGACCGCA
AGGAATCGGTCAATACACTACATGGCGTGATTTCATATGCGCGATTGCTGATCCCCATGTGTATCACTGG
CAAACTGTGATGGACGACACCGTCAGTGCGTCCGTCGCGCAGGCTCTCGATGAGCTGATGCTTTGGGCCG
AGGACTGCCCCGAAGTCCGGCACCTCGTGCACGCGGATTTCGGCTCCAACAATGTCCTGACGGACAATGG
CCGCATAACAGCGGTCATTGACTGGAGCGAGGCGATGTTCGGGGATTCCCAATACGAGGTCGCCAACATC
TTCTTCTGGAGGCCGTGGTTGGCTTGTATGGAGCAGCAGACGCGCTACTTCGAGCGGAGGCATCCGGAGC
TTGCAGGATCGCCGCGGCTCCGGGCGTATATGCTCCGCATTGGTCTTGACCAACTCTATCAGAGCTTGGT
TGACGGCAATTTCGATGATGCAGCTTGGGCGCAGGGTCGATGCGACGCAATCGTCCGATCCGGAGCCGGG
ACTGTCGGGCGTACACAAATCGCCCGCAGAAGCGCGGCCGTCTGGACCGATGGCTGTGTAGAAGTACTCG
CCGATAGTGGAAACCGACGCCCCAGCACTCGTCCGAGGGCAAAGGAATAACCCCACGTTGCCGGTCTTGC
CTCCTACTACCTGTCCATCAATGACGAGGTTCTCACCCCTGCCCAGGTCGAAGCTCTTATTACTGAGTCC
AACACCGGTGTTCTTCCCACCACCAACCTCAAGGGCTCTCCCAACGCTGTTGCCTACAACGGTGTTGGCA
TTTAGGCAATTAACAGATAGTTTGCCGGTGATAATTCTCTTAACCTCCCACACTCCTTTGACATAACGAT
TTATGTAACGAAACTGAAATTTGACCAGATATTGTTGTAAATAGAAAATCTGGCTTGTAGGTGGCAAAAT
CCCGTCTTTGTTCATCAATTCCCTCTGTGACTACTCGTCATCCCTTTATGTTCGACTGTCGTATTTTTAT
TTTCCATACATACGCAAGTGAGATGCCCGTGTCCGAATTCATAACTTCGTATAATGTATGCTATACGAAG
TTATGTGATATCAGATCCACTAGTGGCCTCACCGAGGGATAGGGAACACCGCGGAACAGGGAACATCGAC
TCTGAGACAGAGGTGACCTGACGAGCAACGTATGCGAGCAACTCGTATCTGCAGTTGGTTGGCCTGGTCA
CTCGATTAATTGGCCATCCGAAAGCACCATTAGCCTATCTAACGCACTAAAATGGTGGGGAAGTCAAAGG
ACCATGGTTCGTTCATTGTTGGCTAACGGCCCGAAATCCGCCAAAGTGTGGGAAAAAAACATAAAAAATA
TATAAAAAAAAGTTGCTTTGGATTTTGGGATGCAGCAACCAAAAACTCGCGCAAAAGCCCGCTCGAGTGT
CTCTGAACGCAAATACGACCGACGCGGTCTCCAACATCTCGTCGCGGTCCCCTCCCCCCTTCAGCCAGCG
TCCCTCCAGACCCAGGCCACAGCATAATATTTCAGAGCGTTGACACCCAGAGCGGGGGAGCTCGTAATAA
GGTACGCCTGTGCAGCTGGGCAGTACGGTCCAGTGTTAAATCGCGTGCATTCGCGGCCGCATTTAAATCC
CCACTTCAGAAGTTCCTATACTTTCTAGAGAATAGGAACTTCACTATAGAGTCGAATAAGGGCGACACCC
CATAATTAGCCCGGGCGAAAGGCCCAGTCTTTCGACTGAGCCTTTCGTTTTATTTGATGCCTGGCAGTTC
CCTACTCTCGCATGGGGAGTCCCCACACTACCATCGGCGCTACGGCGTTTCACTTCTGAGTTCGGCATGG
GGTCAGGTGGGACCACCGCGCTACTGCCGCCAGGCAAACAAGGGGTGTTATGAGCCATATTCAGGTATAA
ATGGGCTCGCGATAATGTTCAGAATTGGTTAATTGGTTGTAACACTGACCCCTATTTGTTTATTTTTCTA
AATACATTCAAATATGTATCCGCTCATGAGACAATAACCCTGATAAATGCTTCAATAATATTGAAAAAGG
AAGAATATGAGTATTCAACATTTCCGTGTCGCCCTTATTCCCTTTTTTGCGGCATTTTGCCTTCCTGTTT
TTGCTCACCCAGAAACGCTGGTGAAAGTAAAAGATGCTGAAGATCAGTTGGGTGCACGAGTGGGTTACAT
CGAACTGGATCTCAACAGCGGTAAGATCCTTGAGAGTTTTCGCCCCGAAGAACGTTTTCCAATGATGAGC
ACTTTTAAAGTTCTGCTATGTGGCGCGGTATTATCCCGTATTGACGCCGGGCAAGAGCAACTCGGTCGCC
GCATACACTATTCTCAGAATGACTTGGTTGAGTACTCACCAGTCACAGAAAAGCATCTTACGGATGGCAT
GACAGTAAGAGAATTATGCAGTGCTGCCATAACCATGAGTGATAACACTGCGGCCAACTTACTTCTGACA
ACGATCGGAGGACCGAAGGAGCTAACCGCTTTTTTGCACAACATGGGGGATCATGTAACTCGCCTTGATC
GTTGGGAACCGGAGCTGAATGAAGCCATACCAAACGACGAGCGTGACACCACGATGCCTGTAGCGATGGC
AACAACGTTGCGCAAACTATTAACTGGCGAACTACTTACTCTAGCTTCCCGGCAACAATTAATAGACTGG
ATGGAGGCGGATAAAGTTGCAGGACCACTTCTGCGCTCGGCCCTTCCGGCTGGCTGGTTTATTGCTGATA
AATCCGGAGCCGGTGAGCGTGGTTCTCGCGGTATCATCGCAGCGCTGGGGCCAGATGGTAAGCCCTCCCG
TATCGTAGTTATCTACACGACGGGGAGTCAGGCAACTATGGATGAACGAAATAGACAGATCGCTGAGATA
GGTGCCTCACTGATTAAGCATTGGTAAGCAGAGCATTACGCTGACTTGACGGGACGGCGCAAGCTCATGA
CCAAAATCCCTTAACGTGAGTTACGCGCGCGTCGTTCCACTGAGCGTCAGACCCCGTAGAAAAGATCAAA
GGATCTTCTTGAGATCCTTTTTTTCTGCGCGTAATCTGCTGCTTGCAAACAAAAAAACCACCGCTACCAG
CGGTGGTTTGTTTGCCGGATCAAGAGCTACCAACTCTTTTTCCGAAGGTAACTGGCTTCAGCAGAGCGCA
GATACCAAATACTGTTCTTCTAGTGTAGCCGTAGTTAGCCCACCACTTCAAGAACTCTGTAGCACCGCCT
ACATACCTCGCTCTGCTAATCCTGTTACCAGTGGCTGCTGCCAGTGGCGATAAGTCGTGTCTTACCGGGT
TGGACTCAAGACGATAGTTACCGGATAAGGCGCAGCGGTCGGGCTGAACGGGGGGTTCGTGCACACAGCC
CAGCTTGGAGCGAACGACCTACACCGAACTGAGATACCTACAGCGTGAGCTATGAGAAAGCGCCACGCTT
CCCGAAGGGAGAAAGGCGGACAGGTATCCGGTAAGCGGCAGGGTCGGAACAGGAGAGCGCACGAGGGAGC
TTCCAGGGGGAAACGCCTGGTATCTTTATAGTCCTGTCGGGTTTCGCCACCTCTGACTTGAGCGTCGATT
TTTGTGATGCTCGTCAGGGGGGCGGAGCCTATGGAAAAACGCCAGCAACGCGGCCTTTTTACGGTTCCTG
GCCTTTTGCTGGCCTTTTGCTCACATGTTCTTTCCTGCGTTATCCCCTGATTCTGTGGATAACCGTATTA
CCGCCTTTGAGTGAGCTGATACCGCTCGCCGCAGCCGAACGACCGAGCGCAGCGAGTCAGTGAGCGAGGA
AGCGGAAGGCGAGAGTAGGGAACTGCCAGGCATCAAACTAAGCAGAAGGCCCCTGACGGATGGCCTTTTT
GCGTTTCTACAAACTCTTTCTGTGTT
Features (pLannotate 1.2.2; 14 found; start..end, strand, type, name):
    487..520     +  protein_bind   FRT (minimal): supports FLP-mediated excision but not integration (Turan and Bode, 2011) FLP recombinase from the Saccharomyces cerevisiae 2μ plasmid
   1934..2368    -  CDS            HUL5 (fragment): HUL5_YEAST - Experimental evidence at protein level: Swiss-Prot protein existence level 1. Probable E3 ubiquitin-protein ligase which accepts ubiquitin from an E2 ubiquitin-conjugating enzyme in the form of a thioester and then directly transfers the ubiquitin to targeted substrates. Non essential. From Saccharomyces cerevisiae (strain ATCC 204508 / S288c) (Baker's yeast).
   2396..2429    -  protein_bind   loxP: Cre-mediated recombination occurs in the 8-bp core sequence (GCATACAT). Cre recombinase
   3438..4459    +  CDS            HygR (fragment): aminoglycoside phosphotransferase from E. coli; aph(4)-Ia; confers resistance to hygromycin
   4871..4904    -  protein_bind   loxP: Cre-mediated recombination occurs in the 8-bp core sequence (GCATACAT). Cre recombinase
   5469..5502    -  protein_bind   FRT (minimal): supports FLP-mediated excision but not integration (Turan and Bode, 2011) FLP recombinase from the Saccharomyces cerevisiae 2μ plasmid
   5546..5586    -  terminator     rrnB T1 terminator (fragment): transcription terminator T1 from the E. coli rrnB gene
   5588..5703    -  ncRNA          5S rRNA: Accession: RF00001 - 5S ribosomal RNA
   5734..5758    +  CDS            KanR (fragment): aminoglycoside phosphotransferase; aph(3')-Ia; confers resistance to kanamycin
   5788..5884    +  promoter       AmpR promoter (fragment): bla
   5887..6747    +  CDS            AmpR: β-lactamase; bla; confers resistance to ampicillin, carbenicillin, and related antibiotics
   6869..7457    +  rep_origin     ori: high-copy-number ColE1/pMB1/pBR322/pUC origin of replication
   7682..7699    +  terminator     rrnB T2 terminator (fragment): transcription terminator T2 from the E. coli rrnB gene
   7724..17      -  CDS            lacZα (fragment) (across the origin): LacZα fragment of β-galactosidase; lacZ fragment
