[The description below was written by a language model from this plasmid's Addgene catalogue record and pLannotate feature annotations shown in this document.]
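Description:
pCfB5219 is an empty-backbone integrative vector from the EasyCloneYALI toolbox for engineering the oleaginous yeast Yarrowia lipolytica. It has no yeast replication origin in the annotated features and is meant to deliver cargo into the chromosome at a defined site, designated IntE_4, rather than to persist as an episome. In E. coli it is maintained as a high-copy plasmid through a ColE1/pUC-type origin and selected with ampicillin via a full-length β-lactamase gene and its promoter. The parental backbone is recorded as unknown.

No gene is inserted. Instead, the record describes a USER cloning site into which promoters, genes and terminators can be assembled by uracil-excision cloning, although this site and the IntE_4 homology regions are not called out in the automated feature table. The yeast selection marker is a hygromycin phosphotransferase gene (HygR) bracketed by two loxP sites, so that after integrants are selected on hygromycin, Cre recombinase can excise the marker and allow it to be reused in further rounds of engineering. The promoter and terminator driving HygR are not identified in the annotation.

Several other annotations are short or partial matches: two minimal FRT sites lying outside the loxP cassette, fragments of the rrnB T1 and T2 terminators with a 5S rRNA segment, small KanR and lacZα fragments, and a fragment resembling S. cerevisiae HUL5. These are probably backbone remnants or similarity hits within Yarrowia genomic flanks, and the record assigns them no function. The vector is typically used for stable, marker-recyclable integration of expression cassettes for metabolic engineering of Y. lipolytica.
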