Addgene plasmid #106135: pCfB5219
Purpose: (Empty Backbone) EasyCloneYALI system-based yeast integrative vector carrying loxP-flanked hygromycin-resistance marker, integration into Yarrowia lipolytica chromosomal location IntE_4, USER site for cloning, amp resistance
Depositing lab: Irina Borodina. Depositing organization: Danmarks Tekniske Universitet. Publication: EasyCloneYALI: CRISPR/Cas9-Based Synthetic Toolbox for Engineering of the Yeast Yarrowia lipolytica. Holkenbrink C, Dam MI, Kildegaard KR, Beder J, Dahlin J, Domenech Belda D, Borodina I. Biotechnol J. 2018 Jan 29. doi: 10.1002/biot.201700543. PubMed 29377615.
Backbone
  Vector backbone: Unknown
  Vector type: Yeast Expression
  Selectable markers: Hygromycin
Growth in bacteria
  Bacterial resistance: Ampicillin, 100 μg/mL
  Growth temperature: 37°C
  Growth strain: DH5alpha
  Copy number: High Copy
Gene/Insert
  Gene/Insert name: None
Terms and licenses: Academic/Nonprofit Terms; Industry Terms: Not Available to Industry
How to cite: pCfB5219 was a gift from Irina Borodina (Addgene plasmid # 106135 ; http://n2t.net/addgene:106135 ; RRID:Addgene_106135)
